>Addgene plasmid #63405 | pFusX3-60 | depositor partial sequence | sequence record 105328 | pFusX3_TGT
AGTCTTAAGCGTCTCCATGGCCTGACCCCGGACCAAGTGGTGGCTATCGCCAGCAACGGTGGCGGCAAGC
AAGCGCTCGAAACGGTGCAGCGGCTGTTGCCGGTGCTGTGCCAGGACCATGGCCTCACACCCGATCAGGT
CGTGGCTATCGCCAGCAACAATGGCGGCAAGCAAGCGCTCGAAACGGTGCAGCGGCTGTTGCCGGTGCTG
TGCCAGGACCATGGCCTGACCCCGGACCAAGTGGTGGCTATCGCCAGCAACGGTGGCGGCAAGCAAGCGC
TCGAAACGGTGCAGCGGCTGTTGCCGGTGCTGTGCCAGGACCATGGCCTGCGAGACGTC
