>Addgene plasmid #63405 | pFusX3-60 | depositor partial sequence | sequence record 105329 | FusX3
CGTCTCCATGGCCTGACCCCGGACCAAGTGGTGGCTATCGAGACCGGCGCCGCTACGGGCGCGTCCCATT
CGCCATTCAGGCTGCGCAACTGTTGGGAAGGGCGATCGGTGCGGGCTCTTCGCTATTACGCCAGCTGGCG
AAAGGGGGATGTGCTGCAAGGCGATTAAGTTGGGAACGCCAGGGTTTTCCCAGTCACGACGTTGTAAAAC
GACGGCCAGTGAGCGCGCGTAATCGACTCACTATAGGGCGAATTGGGTACCGGGCCCCCCCTCGAGGTCC
TCCAGCTTTTGTTCCCTTTAGTGAGGGTTAATTGCGCGCTTGGCGTAATCATGGTCATAGCTGTTTCCTG
TGTGAAATTGTTATCCGCTCACAATTCCACACAACATACGAGCCGGAAGCATAAAGTGTAAAGCCTGGGG
TGCCTAATGAGTGAGCTAACTCACATTAATTGCGTTGCGCTCACTGCCCGCTTTCCACCGGTGGTCTCTG
GCGGCAAGCAAGCGCTCGAAACGGTGCAGCGGCTGTTGCCGGTGCTGTGCCAGGACCATGGCCTGCGAGA
CGTCTAGACCAGCCAGGACAGAAATGCCTCGACTTCGCTGCTACCCAAGGTTGCCGGGTGACGCACACCG
TGGAAACGGATGAAGGCACGAACCCAGTGGACATAAGCCTGTTCGGTTCGTAAGCTGTAATGCAAGTAGC
GTATGCGCTCACGCAACTGGTCCAGAACCTTGACCGAACGCAGCGGTGGTAACGGCGCAGTGGCGGTTTT
CATGGCTTGTTATGACTGTTTTTTTGGGGTACAGTCTATGCCTCGGGCATCCAAGCAGCAAGCGCGTTAC
GCCGTGGGTCGATGTTTGATGTTATGGAGCAGCAACGATGTTACGCAGCAGGGCAGTCGCCCTAAAACAA
AGTTAAACATTATGAGGGAAGCGGTGATCGCCGAAGTATCGACTCAACTATCAGAGGTAGTTGGCGTCAT
CGAGCGCCATCTCGAACCGACGTTGCTGGCCGTACATTTGTACGGCTCCGCAGTGGATGGCGGCCTGAAG
CCACACAGTGATATTGATTTGCTGGTTACGGTGACCGTAAGGCTTGATGAAACAACGCGGCGAGCTTTGA
TCAACGACCTTTTGGAAACTTCGGCTTCCCCTGGAGAGAGCGAGATTCTCCGCGCTGTAGAAGTCACCAT
TGTTGTGCACGACGACATCATTCCGTGGCGTTATCCAGCTAAGCGCGAACTGCAATTTGGAGAATGGCAG
CGCAATGACATTCTTGCAGGTATCTTCGAGCCAGCCACGATCGACATTGATCTGGCTATCTTGCTGACAA
AAGCAAGAGAACATAGCGTTGCCTTGGTAGGTCCAGCGGCGGAGGAACTCTTTGATCCGGTTCCTGAACA
GGATCTATTTGAGGCGCTAAATGAAACCTTAACGCTATGGAACTCGCCGCCCGACTGGGCTGGCGATGAG
CGAAATGTAGTGCTTACGTTGTCCCGCATTTGGTACAGCGCAGTAACCGGCAAAATCGCGCCGAAGGATG
TCGCTGCCGACTGGGCAATGGAGCGCCTGCCGGCCCAGTATCAGCCCGTCATACTTGAAGCTAGACAGGC
TTATCTTGGACAAGAAGAAGATCGCTTGGCCTCGCGCGCAGATCAGTTGGAAGAATTTGTCCACTACGTG
AAAGGCGAGATCACCAAGGTAGTCGGCAAATAACCCTCGAGCCACCCATGACCAAAATCCCTTAACGTGA
GTTACGCGTCGTTCCACTGAGCGTCAGACCCCGTAGAAAAGATCAAAGGATCTTCTTGAGATCCTTTTTT
TCTGCGCGTAATCTGCTGCTTGCAAACAAAAAAACCACCGCTACCAGCGGTGGTTTGTTTGCCGGATCAA
GAGCTACCAACTCTTTTTCCGAAGGTAACTGGCTTCAGCAGAGCGCAGATACCAAATACTGTCCTTCTAG
TGTAGCCGTAGTTAGGCCACCACTTCAAGAACTCTGTAGCACCGCCTACATACCTCGCTCTGCTAATCCT
GTTACCAGTGGCTGCTGCCAGTGGCGATAAGTCGTGTCTTACCGGGTTGGACTCAAGACGATAGTTACCG
GATAAGGCGCAGCGGTCGGGCTGAACGGGGGGTTCGTGCACACAGCCCAGCTTGGAGCGAACGACCTACA
CCGAACTGAGATACCTACAGCGTGAGCATTGAGAAAGCGCCACGCTTCCCGAAGGGAGAAAGGCGGACAG
GTATCCGGTAAGCGGCAGGGTCGGAACAGGAGAGCGCACGAGGGAGCTTCCAGGGGGAAACGCCTGGTAT
CTTTATAGTCCTGTCGGGTTTCGCCACCTCTGACTTGAGCGTCGATTTTTGTGATGCTCGTCAGGGGGGC
GGAGCCTATGGAAAAACGCCAGCAACGCGGCCTTTTTACGGTTCCTGGCCTTTTGCTGGCCTTTTGCTCA
CATGTTCTTTCCTGCGTTATCCCCTGATTCTGTGGATAACCGTATTACCGCCTTTGAGTGAGCTGATACC
GCTCGCCGCAGCCGAACGACCGAGCGCAGCGAGTCAGTGAGCGAGGAAGCGGAAGAGCGCCCAATACGCA
AACCGCCTCTCCCCGCGCGTTGGCCGATTCATTAATGCAGCTGGCACGACAGGTTTCCCGACTGGAAAGC
GGGCAGTGAGCGCAACGCAATTAATACGCGTACCGCTAGCCAGGAAGAGTTTGTAGAAACGCAAAAAGGC
CATCCGTCAGGATGGCCTTCTGCTTAGTTTGATGCCTGGCAGTTTATGGCGGGCGTCCTGCCCGCCACCC
TCCGGGCCGTTGCTTCACAACGTTCAAATCCGCTCCCGGCGGATTTGTCCTACTCAGGAGAGCGTTCACC
GACAAACAACAGATAAAACGAAAGGCCCAGTCTTCCGACTGAGCCTTTCGTTTTATTTGATGCCTGGCAG
TTCCCTACTCTCGCGTTAACGCTAGCATGGATGTTTTCCCAGTCACGACGTTGTAAAACGACGGCCAGTC
TTAAG
