>Addgene plasmid #63405 | pFusX3-60 | addgene partial sequence | sequence record 115480 | pCR8_R1 5'-cgaaccgaacaggcttatgt-3'
GTGCGTCACCCGGCAACCTTGGGTAGCAGCGAAGTCGAGGCATTTCTGTCCTGGCTGGTCTAGACGTCTC
GCAGGCCATGGTCCTGGCACAGCACCGGCAACAGCCGCTGCACCGTTTCGAGCGCTTGCTTGCCGCCACC
GTTGCTGGCGATAGCCACCACTTGGTCCGGGGTCAGGCCATGGTCCTGGCACAGCACCGGCAACAGCCGC
TGCACCGTTTCGAGCGCTTGCTTGCCGCCATTGTTGCTGGCGATAGCCACGACCTGATCGGGTGTGAGGC
CATGGTCCTGGCACAGCACCGGCAACAGCCGCTGCACCGTTTCGAGCGCTTGCTTGCCGCCACCGTTGCT
GGCGATAGCCACCACTTGGTCCGGGGTCAGGCCATGGAGACGCTTAAGACTGGCCGTCGTTTTACAACGT
CGTGACTGGGAAAACATCCATGCTAGCGTTAACGCGAGAGTAGGGAACTGCCAGGCATCAAATAAAACGA
AAGGCTCAGTCGGAAGACTGGGCCTTTCGTTTTATCTGTTGTTTGTCGGTGAACGCTCTCCTGAGTAGGA
CAAATCCGCCGGGAGCGGATTTGAACGTTGTGAAGCAACGGCCCGGAGGGTGGCGGGCAGGACGCCCGCC
ATAAACTGCCAGGCATCAAACTAAGCAGAAGGCCATCCTGACGGATGGCCTTTTTGCGTTTCTACAAACT
CTTCCTGGCTAGCGGTACGCGTATTAATTGCGTTGCGCTCACTGCCCGCTTTCCAGTCGGGAAACCTGTC
GTGCCAGCTGCATTAATGAATCGGCCAAC
