[The description below was written by a language model from this plasmid's Addgene catalogue record.]
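Description:
pFusX3-60 is a bacterial library plasmid from the FusX system, a one-step assembly scheme for building TALE repeat arrays used in TALENs and related DNA-binding fusions. It is built on the FusX3 backbone (about 3 kb without insert), is maintained at high copy in standard E. coli cloning strains, and is selected with spectinomycin. The record does not name the origin of replication and no feature table is provided, so the backbone elements beyond the resistance marker cannot be described in detail. The listed sequencing primers are pCR8-type primers, which flank the insert.

The payload is a synthetic, pre-assembled trimer of TALE repeats carrying the repeat-variable diresidues NG, NN and NG. Under the standard TALE code, NG recognises T and NN recognises G, so this module specifies the triplet TGT, matching its alternative name X3_TGT. It is designated to occupy RVD positions 7 to 9 of the final array. The trimer was cloned via BsaI sites that were destroyed in the process, which is typical of Golden Gate-style construction with type IIS enzymes. The record does not state which sites release the module in the subsequent assembly.

In use, this plasmid serves as one member of a position-specific library. A user picks the trimer plasmid matching the target sequence at each position set, and combines them with the other FusX modules and a receiver vector to generate a complete TALE array in a single reaction. The plasmid carries no recorded promoter or expression cassette for the insert and functions only as a building-block donor, not as an expression construct.
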