Addgene plasmid #63405: pFusX3-60
Purpose: Encodes RVD positions 7-9 in TALEN assembly
Depositing lab: Stephen Ekker. Depositing organization: Mayo Foundation for Medical Education and Research. Publication: FusX: A rapid one-step TALE assembly system for genome science. Ma AC, McNulty MS, Tanya PL, Jarryd CM, Martinez-Galvez G, Argue DP, Lee HB, Urban MD, Bullard CE, Blackburn PR, Man TK, Clark KJ, Ekker SC. Hum Gene Ther. 2016 Jun;27(6):451-63. doi: 10.1089/hum.2015.172 PubMed 26854857.
Backbone
  Vector backbone: FusX3
  Backbone size w/o insert (bp): 3015
  Vector type: TALEN
Growth in bacteria
  Bacterial resistance: Spectinomycin, 50 μg/mL
  Growth temperature: 37°C
  Growth strain: DH5alpha
  Copy number: High Copy
Gene/Insert
  Gene/Insert name: NG NN NG (alt name: X3_TGT)
  Species: Synthetic
  Mutation: none
  Cloning method: Restriction Enzyme; 5′ cloning site BsaI (destroyed during cloning); 3′ cloning site BsaI (destroyed during cloning)
  Sequencing primers: 5′ pCR8_F1; 3′ pCR8_R1
Terms and licenses: Academic/Nonprofit Terms; Industry Terms: Not Available to Industry
How to cite: pFusX3-60 was a gift from Stephen Ekker (Addgene plasmid # 63405 ; http://n2t.net/addgene:63405 ; RRID:Addgene_63405)
